>Addgene plasmid #64908 | pHL 1988 | addgene partial sequence | sequence record 112668 | Neo-R 5'-GCCCAGTCATAGCCGAATAG-3'
ATCCACCTTGTTCATCATGCGAAACGATCCTCATCCTGTCTCTTGATCAGATCTTGATCCCCTGCGCCAT
CAGATCCTTGGCGGCAAGAAAGCCATCCAGTTTACTTTGCAGGGCTTCCCAACCTTACCAGAGGGCGCCC
CAGCTGGCAATTCCGACGTCTCGAACTGCAGGTCGACTGATCCATAAATGTGAGCGGATAACATTGACAT
TGTGAGCGGATAACAAGATACTGGTACCTAAGGAGGAAAAAAAATGGTGAGCAAGGGCGAGGAGCTGTTC
ACCGGGGTGGTGCCCATCCTGGTCGAGCTGGACGGCGACGTAAACGGCCACAGGTTCAGCGTGTCCGGCG
AGGGCGAGGGCGATGCCACCTACGGCAAGCTGACCCTGAAGTTCATCTGCACCACCGGCAAGCTGCCCGT
GCCCTGGCCCACCCTCGTGACCACCCTGACCTGGGGCGTGCAGTGCTTCAGCCGCTACCCCGACCACATG
AAGCAGCACGACTTCTTCAAGTCCGCCATGCCCGAAGGCTACGTCCAGGAGCGTACCATCTTCTTCAAGG
ACGACGGCAACTACAAGACCCGCGCCGAGGTGAAGTTCGAGGGCGACACCCTGGTGAACCGCATCGAGCT
GAAGGGCATCGACTTCAAGGAGGACGGCAACATCCTGGGGCACAAGCTGGAGTACAACTACATCAGCCAC
AACGTCTATATCACCGCCGACAAGCAGAAGAACGGCATCAAGGCCCACTTCAAGATCCGCCACAACATCG
AGGACGGCAGCGTGCAGCTCGCCGACCACTACCAGCAGAACACCCCCATCGGCGACGGCCCCGTGCTGCT
GCCCGACAACCACTACCTGAGCACCCAGTCCAAGCTGAGCAAAGACCCCAACGAGAAGCGCGATCACATG
GTCCTGCTGGAGTTCGTGACCGCCGCCGGGATCACTCACGGCATGGACGACTGTACAAGTAAGGATCCTA
TGAAGCTTTAATCGTACAGGGTAG
