>Addgene plasmid #64908 | pHL 1988 | addgene partial sequence | sequence record 114582 | EGFP-C 5'-CATGGTCCTGCTGGAGTTCGTG-3'
GCTGTCAGTAAGGATCCTATGAAGCTTTAATCGTACAGGGTAGTACAAATAAAAAAGGCACGTCAGATGA
CGTGCCTTTTTTCTTGTGAGCAGTGAATTCGATCCATAAATGTGAGCGGATAACATTGACATTGTGAGCG
GATAACAAGATACTCCCGGGTAAGGAGGAAAAAAAATGGAAAGCACAGCCTTACAGCAGGCCTTTGACAC
CTGTCAGAATAACAAAGCAGCATGGCTGCAACGCAAAAATGAGCTGGCAGCGGCCGAACAGGAATATCTG
CGGCTTCTGTCAGGAGAAGGCAGAAACGTCAGTCGCCTGGACGAATTACGCAATATTATCGAAGTCAGAA
AATGGCAGGTGAATCAGGCCGCCGGTCGTTATATTCGTTCGCATGAAGCCGTTCAGCACATCAGCATCCG
CGACCGGCTGAATGATTTTATGCAGCAGCACGGCACAGCACTGGCGGCCGCACTGGCACCGGAGCTGATG
GGCTACAGTGAGCTGACGGCCATTGCCCGAAACTGTGCCATACAGCGTGCCACAGATGCCCTGCGTGAAG
CCCTTCTGTCCTGGCTTGCGAAGGGTGAAAAAATTAATTATTCCGCACAGGATAGCGACATTTTAACGAC
CATCGGATTCAGGCCTGACGTGGCTTCGGTGGATGACAGCCGTGAAAAATTCACCCCTGCGCAGAACATG
ATTTTTTCGCGTAAAAGTGCGCAACTGGCATCACGTCAGTCAGTGTAAGGGCCCATGGTACGCGTGCTAG
AGGCATCAAATAAAACGAAAGGCTCAGTCGAAAGACTGGGCCTTTCGTTTTATCTGTTGTTTGTCGGTGA
ACGCTCTCCTGAGTAGGACAAATCCGCCGCCCTAGACCTAGGGCGTTCGGCTGCGGCGAGCGGTATCAGC
TCACTCAAAGGCGGTAATACGGTTATCCACAGAATCAGGGGATAACGCAN
