[The description below was written by a language model from this plasmid's Addgene catalogue record.]
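Description:
pHL 1988 is a bacterial expression and synthetic-biology plasmid for use in E. coli, built on a pZ-system-derived backbone of about 3.5 kb. It replicates from a ColE1 origin at high copy number and is selected with kanamycin through a KanR marker. Although the repository lists it as an empty backbone, the record shows that it already carries two complete expression cassettes rather than a bare cloning site.

Both cassettes are driven by PLlacO-1, a synthetic promoter derived from phage lambda PL carrying lac operator sites. It is repressed by LacI and can be induced with IPTG in hosts that supply the repressor. Each open reading frame is preceded by the same ribosome binding site, designated st7. The first cassette expresses cyan fluorescent protein (cfp) and ends at a terminator recorded as the Asp terminator. The second expresses psu and ends at the T1 terminator. Psu is the polarity suppression protein of bacteriophage P4, generally known as an inhibitor of the Rho transcription termination factor. The record notes that this gene was taken from an earlier plasmid, pNL150.

Placing the two genes under matching promoters and ribosome binding sites suggests that CFP fluorescence is meant to report on expression from the shared promoter, and so indirectly on Psu induction, though the record does not state this explicitly. The associated publication concerns quantitative characterization of gene regulation by Rho-dependent termination, which is consistent with using this plasmid to tune Rho activity in vivo. No feature table was provided, so exact element positions and orientations cannot be confirmed.
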