Addgene plasmid #64908: pHL 1988
Purpose: (Empty Backbone) KanR + ColE1 + PLlacO-1::RBS(st7):cfp::Asp terminator + PLlacO-1::RBS(st7):psu::T1 terminator
Depositing lab: Han Lim. Depositing organization: University of California, Berkeley. Publication: Quantitative characterization of gene regulation by Rho dependent transcription termination. Hussein R, Lee TY, Lim HN. Biochim Biophys Acta. 2015 May 14;1849(8):940-954. doi: 10.1016/j.bbagrm.2015.05.003. PubMed 25982507.
Backbone
  Vector backbone: ColE (from pZ system) + KanR
  Backbone size (bp): 3500
  Vector type: Bacterial Expression, Synthetic Biology ; E. coli
Growth in bacteria
  Bacterial resistance: Kanamycin, 50 μg/mL
  Growth temperature: 37°C
  Growth strain: XL1 Blue
  Copy number: High Copy
Gene/Insert
  Sequencing primers: 5′ CAGTCATAGCCGAATAGCCT
Resource information
  A portion of this plasmid was derived from a plasmid made by: cfp is from Tsein Lab, psu is from pNL150 which was generously provided by Dr Richard Calendar (UC Berkeley)
Terms and licenses: Academic/Nonprofit Terms; Industry Terms: Not Available to Industry
How to cite: pHL 1988 was a gift from Han Lim (Addgene plasmid # 64908 ; http://n2t.net/addgene:64908 ; RRID:Addgene_64908)
